>Addgene plasmid #204427 | wt Opa1 | addgene full sequence | sequence record 404934 | Addgene NGS Result
GTAGGCGTGTACGGTGGGAGGTCTATATAAGCAGAGCTGGTTTAGTGAACCGTCAGATCCGCTAGCGCTA
CCGATGTGGCGACTACGTCGGGCCGCTGTGGCCTGTGAGGTCTGCCAGTCTTTAGTGAAACACAGCTCTG
GAATAAAAGGAAGTTTACCACTACAAAAACTACATCTGGTTTCACGAAGCATTTATCATTCACATCATCC
TACCTTAAAGCTTCAACGACCCCAATTAAGGACATCCTTTCAGCAGTTCTCTTCTCTGACAAACCTTCCT
TTACGTAAACTGAAATTCTCTCCAATTAAATATGGCTACCAGCCTCGCAGGAATTTTTGGCCAGCAAGAT
TAGCTACGAGACTCTTAAAACTTCGCTATCTCATACTAGGATCGGCTGTTGGGGGTGGCTACACAGCCAA
AAAGACTTTTGATCAGTGGAAAGATATGATACCGGACCTTAGTGAATATAAATGGATTGTGCCTGACATT
GTGTGGGAAATTGATGAGTATATCGATTTTGAGAAAATTAGAAAAGCCCTTCCTAATTCAGAAGACCTTG
TAAAGTTAGCACCAGACTTTGACAAGATTGTTGAAAGCCTTAGCTTATTGAAGGACTTTTTTACCTCAGG
TTCTCCGGAAGAAACGGCGTTTAGAGCAACAGATCGTGGATCTGAAAGTGACAAGCATTTTAGAAAGGTG
TCAGACAAAGAGAAAATTGACCAACTTCAGGAAGAACTTCTGCACACTCAGTTGAAGTATCAGAGAATCT
TGGAACGATTAGAAAAGGAGAACAAAGAATTGAGAAAATTAGTATTGCAGAAAGATGACAAAGGCATTCA
TCATAGAAAGCTTAAGAAATCTTTGATTGACATGTATTCTGAAGTTCTTGATGTTCTCTCTGATTATGAT
GCCAGTTATAATACGCAAGATCATCTGCCACGGGTTGTTGTGGTTGGAGATCAGAGTGCTGGAAAGACTA
GTGTGTTGGAAATGATTGCCCAAGCTCGAATATTCCCAAGAGGATCTGGGGAGATGATGACACGTTCTCC
AGTTAAGGTGACTCTGAGTGAAGGTCCTCACCATGTGGCCCTATTTAAAGATAGTTCTCGGGAGTTTGAT
CTTACCAAAGAAGAAGATCTTGCAGCATTAAGACATGAAATAGAACTTCGAATGAGGAAAAATGTGAAAG
AAGGCTGTACCGTTAGCCCTGAGACCATATCCTTAAATGTAAAAGGCCCTGGACTACAGAGGATGGTGCT
TGTTGACTTACCAGGTGTGATTAATACTGTGACATCAGGCATGGCTCCTGACACAAAGGAAACTATTTTC
AGTATCAGCAAAGCTTACATGCAGAATCCTAATGCCATCATACTGTGTATTCAAGATGGATCTGTGGATG
CTGAACGCAGTATTGTTACAGACTTGGTCAGTCAAATGGACCCTCATGGAAGGAGAACCATATTCGTTTT
GACCAAAGTAGACCTGGCAGAGAAAAATGTAGCCAGTCCAAGCAGGATTCAGCAGATAATTGAAGGAAAG
CTCTTCCCAATGAAAGCTTTAGGTTATTTTGCTGTTGTAACAGGAAAAGGGAACAGCTCTGAAAGCATTG
AAGCTATAAGAGAATATGAAGAAGAGTTTTTTCAGAATTCAAAGCTCCTAAAGACAAGCATGCTAAAGGC
ACACCAAGTGACTACAAGAAATTTAAGCCTTGCAGTATCAGACTGCTTTTGGAAAATGGTACGAGAGTCT
GTTGAACAACAGGCTGATAGTTTCAAAGCAACACGTTTTAACCTTGAAACTGAATGGAAGAATAACTATC
CTCGCCTGCGGGAACTTGACCGGAATGAACTATTTGAAAAAGCTAAAAATGAAATCCTTGATGAAGTTAT
CAGTCTGAGCCAGGTTACACCAAAACATTGGGAGGAAATCCTTCAACAATCTTTGTGGGAAAGAGTATCA
ACTCATGTGATTGAAAACATCTACCTTCCAGCTGCGCAGACCATGAATTCAGGAACTTTTAACACCACAG
TGGATATCAAGCTTAAACAGTGGACTGATAAACAACTTCCTAATAAAGCAGTAGAGGTTGCTTGGGAGAC
CCTACAAGAAGAATTTTCCCGCTTTATGACAGAACCGAAAGGGAAAGAGCATGATGACATATTTGATAAA
CTTAAAGAGGCCGTTAAGGAAGAAAGTATTAAACGACACAAGTGGAATGACTTTGCGGAGGACAGCTTGA
GGGTTATTCAACACAATGCTTTGGAAGACCGATCCATATCTGATAAACAGCAATGGGATGCAGCTATTTA
TTTTATGGAAGAGGCTCTGCAGGCTCGTCTCAAGGATACTGAAAATGCAATTGAAAACATGGTGGGTCCA
GACTGGAAAAAGAGGTGGTTATACTGGAAGAATCGGACCCAAGAACAGTGTGTTCACAATGAAACCAAGA
ATGAATTGGAGAAGATGTTGAAATGTAATGAGGAGCACCCAGCTTATCTTGCAAGTGATGAAATAACCAC
AGTCCGGAAGAACCTTGAATCCCGAGGAGTAGAAGTAGATCCAAGCTTGATTAAGGATACTTGGCATCAA
GTTTATAGAAGACATTTTTTAAAAACAGCTCTAAACCATTGTAACCTTTGTCGAAGAGGTTTTTATTACT
ACCAAAGGCATTTTGTAGATTCTGAGTTGGAATGCAATGATGTGGTCTTGTTTTGGCGTATACAGCGCAT
GCTTGCTATCACCGCAAATACTTTAAGGCAACAACTTACAAATACTGAAGTTAGGCGATTAGAGAAAAAT
GTTAAAGAGGTATTGGAAGATTTTGCTGAAGATGGTGAGAAGAAGATTAAATTGCTTACTGGTAAACGCG
TTCAACTGGCGGAAGACCTCAAGAAAGTTAGAGAAATTCAAGAAAAACTTGATGCTTTCATTGAAGCTCT
TCATCAGGAGAAAGGGCTAGCGCTACCGGTCGCCACCATGGTGAGCAAGGGCGAGGAGCTGTTCACCGGG
GTGGTGCCCATCCTGGTCGAGCTGGACGGCGACGTAAACGGCCACAAGTTCAGCGTGTCCGGCGAGGGCG
AGGGCGATGCCACCTACGGCAAGCTGACCCTGAAGTTCATCTGCACCACCGGCAAGCTGCCCGTGCCCTG
GCCCACCCTCGTGACCACCCTGACCTACGGCGTGCAGTGCTTCAGCCGCTACCCCGACCACATGAAGCAG
CACGACTTCTTCAAGTCCGCCATGCCCGAAGGCTACGTCCAGGAGCGCACCATCTTCTTCAAGGACGACG
GCAACTACAAGACCCGCGCCGAGGTGAAGTTCGAGGGCGACACCCTGGTGAACCGCATCGAGCTGAAGGG
CATCGACTTCAAGGAGGACGGCAACATCCTGGGGCACAAGCTGGAGTACAACTACAACAGCCACAACGTC
TATATCATGGCCGACAAGCAGAAGAACGGCATCAAGGTGAACTTCAAGATCCGCCACAACATCGAGGACG
GCAGCGTGCAGCTCGCCGACCACTACCAGCAGAACACCCCCATCGGCGACGGCCCCGTGCTGCTGCCCGA
CAACCACTACCTGAGCACCCAGTCCAAGCTGAGCAAAGACCCCAACGAGAAGCGCGATCACATGGTCCTG
CTGGAGTTCGTGACCGCCGCCGGGATCACTCTCGGCATGGACGAGCTGTACAAGTAAAGCGGCCGCGACT
CTAGATCATAATCAGCCATACCACATTTGTAGAGGTTTTACTTGCTTTAAAAAACCTCCCACACCTCCCC
CTGAACCTGAAACATAAAATGAATGCAATTGTTGTTGTTAACTTGTTTATTGCAGCTTATAATGGTTACA
AATAAAGCAATAGCATCACAAATTTCACAAATAAAGCATTTTTTTCACTGCATTCTAGTTGTGGTTTGTC
CAAACTCATCAATGTATCTTAAGGCGTAAATTGTAAGCGTTAATATTTTGTTAAAATTCGCGTTAAATTT
TTGTTAAATCAGCTCATTTTTTAACCAATAGGCCGAAATCGGCAAAATCCCTTATAAATCAAAAGAATAG
ACCGAGATAGGGT
[37 nt withheld, positions 4074-4110]
AAAGAACGTGGACTCCAACGTCAAAGG
[49 nt withheld, positions 4138-4186]
T
[91 nt withheld, positions 4188-4278]
G
[124 nt withheld, positions 4280-4403]
CAGGTGGCACTTTTCGGGGAAATGTGCGCGGAACCCCTATTTGTTTATTTTTCTAAATACATTCAAATAT
GTATCCGCTCATGAGACAATAACCCTGATAAATGCTTCAATAATATTGAAAAAGGAAGAGTCCTGAGGCG
GAAAGAACCAGCTGTGGAATGTGTGTCAGTTAGGGTGTGGAAAGTCCCCAGGCTCCCCAGCAGGCAGAAG
TATGCAAAGCATGCATCTCAATTAGTCAGCAACCAGGTGTGGAAAGTCCCCAGGCTCCCCAGCAGGCAGA
AGTATGCAAAGCATGCATCTCAATTAGTCAGCAACCATAGTCCCGCCCCTAACTCCGCCCATCCCGCCCC
TAACTCCGCCCAGTTCCGCCCATTCTCCGCCCCATGGCTGACTAATTTTTTTTATTTATGCAGAGGCCGA
GGCCGCCTCGGCCTCTGAGCTATTCCAGAAGTAGTGAGGAGGCTTTTTTGGAGGCCTAGGCTTTTGCAAA
GATCGATCAAGAGACAGGATGAGGATCGTTTCGCATGATTGAACAAGATGGATTGCACGCAGGTTCTCCG
GCCGCTTGGGTGGAGAGGCTATTCGGCTATGACTGGGCACAACAGACAATCGGCTGCTCTGATGCCGCCG
TGTTCCGGCTGTCAGCGCAGGGGCGCCCGGTTCTTTTTGTCAAGACCGACCTGTCCGGTGCCCTGAATGA
ACTGCAAGACGAGGCAGCGCGGCTATCGTGGCTGGCCACGACGGGCGTTCCTTGCGCAGCTGTGCTCGAC
GTTGTCACTGAAGCGGGAAGGGACTGGCTGCTATTGGGCGAAGTGCCGGGGCAGGATCTCCTGTCATCTC
ACCTTGCTCCTGCCGAGAAAGTATCCATCATGGCTGATGCAATGCGGCGGCTGCATACGCTTGATCCGGC
TACCTGCCCATTCGACCACCAAGCGAAACATCGCATCGAGCGAGCACGTACTCGGATGGAAGCCGGTCTT
GTCGATCAGGATGATCTGGACGAAGAGCATCAGGGGCTCGCGCCAGCCGAACTGTTCGCCAGGCTCAAGG
CGAGCATGCCCGACGGCGAGGATCTCGTCGTGACCCATGGCGATGCCTGCTTGCCGAATATCATGGTGGA
AAATGGCCGCTTTTCTGGATTCATCGACTGTGGCCGGCTGGGTGTGGCGGACCGCTATCAGGACATAGCG
TTGGCTACCCGTGATATTGCTGAAGAGCTTGGCGGCGAATGGGCTGACCGCTTCCTCGTGCTTTACGGTA
TCGCCGCTCCCGATTCGCAGCGCATCGCCTTCTATCGCCTTCTTGACGAGTTCTTCTGAGCGGGACTCTG
GGGTTCGAAATGACCGACCAAGCGACGCCCAACCTGCCATCACGAGATTTCGATTCCACCGCCGCCTTCT
ATGAAAGGTTGGGCTTCGGAATCGTTTTCCGGGACGCCGGCTGGATGATCCTCCAGCGCGGGGATCTCAT
GCTGGAGTTCTTCGCCCACCCTAGGGGGAGGCTAACTGAAACACGGAAGGAGACAATACCGGAAGGAACC
CGCGCTATGACGGCAATAAAAAGACAGAATAAAACGCACGGTGTTGGGTCGTTTGTTCATAAACGCGGGG
TTCGGTCCCAGGGCTGGCACTCTGTCGATACCCCACCGAGACCCCATTGGGGCCAATACGCCCGCGTTTC
TTCCTTTTCCCCACCCCACCCCCCAAGTTCGGGTGAAGGCCCAGGGCTCGCAGCCAACGTCGGGGCGGCA
GGCCCTGCCATAGCCTCAGGTTACTCATATATACTTTAGATTGATTTAAAACTTCATTTTTAATTTAAAA
GGATCTAGGTGAAGATCCTTTTTGATAATCTCATGACCAAAATCCCTTAACGTGAGTTTTCGTTCCACTG
AGCGTCAGACCCCGTAGAAAAGATCAAAGGATCTTCTTGAGATCCTTTTTTTCTGCGCGTAATCTGCTGC
TTGCAAACAAAAAAACCACCGCTACCAGCGGTGGTTTGTTTGCCGGATCAAGAGCTACCAACTCTTTTTC
CGAAGGTAACTGGCTTCAGCAGAGCGCAGATACCAAATACTGTTCTTCTAGTGTAGCCGTAGTTAGGCCA
CCACTTCAAGAACTCTGTAGCACCGCCTACATACCTCGCTCTGCTAATCCTGTTACCAGTGGCTGCTGCC
AGTGGCGATAAGTCGTGTCTTACCGGGTTGGACTCAAGACGATAGTTACCGGATAAGGCGCAGCGGTCGG
GCTGAACGGGGGGTTCGTGCACACAGCCCAGCTTGGAGCGAACGACCTACACCGAACTGAGATACCTACA
GCGTGAGCTATGAGAAAGCGCCACGCTTCCCGAAGGGAGAAAGGCGGACAGGTATCCGGTAAGCGGCAGG
GTCGGAACAGGAGAGCGCACGAGGGAGCTTCCAGGGGGAAACGCCTGGTATCTTTATAGTCCTGTCGGGT
TTCGCCACCTCTGACTTGAGCGTCGATTTTTGTGATGCTCGTCAGGGGGGCGGAGCCTATGGAAAAACGC
CAGCAACGCGGCCTTTTTACGGTTCCTGGCCTTTTGCTGGCCTTTTGCTCACATGTTCTTTCCTGCGTTA
TCCCCTGATTCTGTGGATAACCGTATTACCGCCATGCATTAGTTATTAATAGTAATCAATTACGGGGTCA
TTAGTTCATAGCCCATATATGGAGTTCCGCGTTACATAACTTACGGTAAATGGCCCGCCTGGCTGACCGC
CCAACGACCCCCGCCCATTGACGTCAATAATGACGTATGTTCCCATAGTAACGCCAATAGGGACTTTCCA
TTGACGTCAATGGGTGGAGTATTTACGGTAAACTGCCCACTTGGCAGTACATCAAGTGTATCATATGCCA
AGTACGCCCCCTATTGACGTCAATGACGGTAAATGGCCCGCCTGGCATTATGCCCAGTACATGACCTTAT
GGGACTTTCCTACTTGGCAGTACATCTACGTATTAGTCATCGCTATTACCATGGTGATGCGGTTTTGGCA
GTACATCAATGGGCGTGGATAGCGGTTTGACTCACGGGGATTTCCAAGTCTCCACCCCATTGACGTCAAT
GGGAGTTTGTTTTGGCACCAAAATCAACGGGACTTTCCAAAATGTCGTAACAACTCCGCCCCATTGACGC
AAATGGGCG
Features (pLannotate 1.2.2; 14 found; start..end, strand, type, name):
     74..2953    +  CDS            OPA1: OPA1_HUMAN - Also known as KIAA0567. Experimental evidence at protein level: Swiss-Prot protein existence level 1. Isoforms that contain the alternative exon 4b (present in isoform 4 and isoform 5) are required for mitochondrial genome maintenance, possibly by anchoring the mitochondrial nucleoids to the inner mitochondrial membrane. From Homo sapiens (Human).
   2978..3697    +  CDS            mEGFP: enhanced GFP with monomerizing A206K mutation (Zacharias et al., 2002) mammalian codon-optimized
   3714..3797    +  CDS            large T antigen (fragment): large T antigen from SV40 (simian virus 40)
   3820..3941    +  polyA_signal   SV40 poly(A) signal: SV40 polyadenylation signal
   3975..4403    -  rep_origin     f1 ori (sequence partly withheld): f1 bacteriophage origin of replication; arrow indicates direction of (+) strand synthesis
   4430..4534    +  promoter       AmpR promoter: bla
   4536..4893    +  promoter       SV40 promoter: SV40 enhancer and early promoter
   4928..5722    +  CDS            NeoR/KanR: aminoglycoside phosphotransferase from Tn5; aph(3')-II (or nptII); confers resistance to neomycin, kanamycin, and G418 (Geneticin®)
   5743..5895    +  CDS            ble (fragment): BLE_KLEPN - Experimental evidence at protein level: Swiss-Prot protein existence level 1. Binding protein with a strong affinity to the bleomycin family of antibiotics. Binds to CL990; an antimitotic-antibiotic compound. From Klebsiella pneumoniae.
   5954..6001    +  polyA_signal   HSV TK poly(A) signal: herpes simplex virus thymidine kinase polyadenylation signal (Cole and Stacy, 1985)
   6092..6108    -  polyA_signal   bGH poly(A) signal (fragment): bovine growth hormone polyadenylation signal
   6330..6918    +  rep_origin     ori: high-copy-number ColE1/pMB1/pBR322/pUC origin of replication
   7093..7396    +  enhancer       CMV enhancer: human cytomegalovirus immediate early enhancer
   7397..38      +  promoter       CMV promoter (across the origin): human cytomegalovirus (CMV) immediate early promoter
