[The description below was written by a language model from this plasmid's Addgene catalogue record and pLannotate feature annotations shown in this document.]
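Description:
wt Opa1 is a mammalian expression plasmid built on the Clontech pEGFP-N1 backbone that encodes wild-type human OPA1 isoform 1, the dynamin-related GTPase of the mitochondrial inner membrane, fused to a green fluorescent protein. Transcription is driven by the human cytomegalovirus immediate-early enhancer and promoter, which span the numbering origin of the 7,562 nt sequenced record, and is terminated by the SV40 polyadenylation signal. In the feature table the OPA1 coding sequence lies directly downstream of the promoter and is followed, after a short linker, by the fluorescent protein. The tag is therefore on the C-terminal side of OPA1, as expected for an N1-type vector, even though the catalogue field words it as "N terminal on backbone". This arrangement leaves the N-terminus of OPA1 free, which matters because the protein's mitochondrial targeting sequence is located there. The annotation also identifies the reporter as mEGFP, carrying the monomerizing A206K substitution, whereas the catalogue simply lists EGFP.

The plasmid is propagated in E. coli through a high-copy ColE1/pUC-type origin. An f1 origin is also present. A single Tn5 aminoglycoside phosphotransferase gene (NeoR/KanR) serves both hosts. A bacterial bla-type promoter gives kanamycin resistance in bacteria, and the SV40 enhancer/early promoter with an HSV TK polyadenylation signal gives G418 selection in mammalian cells. Small annotated fragments (SV40 large T antigen, ble, bGH polyA) appear to be backbone remnants rather than functional elements. The construct suits transient or stable expression of fluorescently labelled OPA1 for imaging its localization and its effects on mitochondria. The "wt" name and the absence of mutations suggest it also serves as a reference alongside mutant versions, though the record does not say so.
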