Addgene plasmid #204427: wt Opa1
Purpose: Mammalian expression plasmid of GFP-tagged hOpa1 isoform 1 protein.
Depositing lab: Keir Neuman. Depositing organization: National Heart, Lung, and Blood Institute (NHLBI). Publication: OPA1 helical structures give perspective to mitochondrial dysfunction. Nyenhuis SB, Wu X, Strub MP, Yim YI, Stanton AE, Baena V, Syed ZA, Canagarajah B, Hammer JA, Hinshaw JE. Nature. 2023 Aug 23. doi: 10.1038/s41586-023-06462-1. PubMed 37612506.
Backbone
  Vector backbone: pEGFP-N1
  Backbone manufacturer: Clontech
  Vector type: Mammalian Expression
  Selectable markers: Neomycin (select with G418)
Growth in bacteria
  Bacterial resistance: Kanamycin, 50 μg/mL
  Growth temperature: 37°C
  Growth strain: DH5alpha
  Copy number: High Copy
Gene/Insert
  Gene/Insert name: hOpa1 isoform 1
  Species: H. sapiens (human)
  Mutation: none
  Entrez Gene: OPA1 (a.k.a. BERHS, MGM1, MTDPS14, NPG, NTG, largeG)
  Promoter: CMV
  Tag / fusion protein: EGFP (N terminal on backbone)
  Cloning method: Ligation Independent Cloning
  Sequencing primers: 5′ CNV-F; 3′ SV40-pArev
Terms and licenses: Academic/Nonprofit Terms; Industry Terms: Not Available to Industry
How to cite: wt Opa1 was a gift from Keir Neuman (Addgene plasmid # 204427 ; http://n2t.net/addgene:204427 ; RRID:Addgene_204427)
